Addgene plasmid #153425: pMIII-Neo-E2Crimson
Purpose: Retroviral (MSCV) expression of E2-Crimson fluorescent protein
Depositing lab: Maki Nakayama. Depositing organization: University of Colorado Denver and Anschutz Medical Campus. Publication: Multiplex T Cell Stimulation Assay Utilizing a T Cell Activation Reporter-Based Detection System. Mann SE, Zhou Z, Landry LG, Anderson AM, Alkanani AK, Fischer J, Peakman M, Mallone R, Campbell K, Michels AW, Nakayama M. Front Immunol. 2020 Apr 9;11:633. doi: 10.3389/fimmu.2020.00633. eCollection 2020. PubMed 32328071.
Backbone
  Vector backbone: pMIII-Neo
  Backbone manufacturer: Maki Nakayama
  Vector type: Mammalian Expression, Retroviral
  Selectable markers: Neomycin (select with G418)
Growth in bacteria
  Bacterial resistance: Ampicillin, 100 μg/mL
  Growth temperature: 37°C
  Growth strain: NEB Stable
  Copy number: High Copy
Gene/Insert
  Gene/Insert name: E2-Crimson
  Species: Other
  Cloning method: Restriction Enzyme; 5′ cloning site EcoRI (not destroyed); 3′ cloning site XhoI (not destroyed)
  Sequencing primers: 5′ 5pMIG; 3′ 3pMIG3
Terms and licenses: Academic/Nonprofit Terms; Industry Terms: Not Available to Industry
Depositor comments: Second gene is neomycin-resistant gene
How to cite: pMIII-Neo-E2Crimson was a gift from Maki Nakayama (Addgene plasmid # 153425 ; http://n2t.net/addgene:153425 ; RRID:Addgene_153425)
