[The description below was written by a language model from this plasmid's Addgene catalogue record and pLannotate feature annotations shown in this document.]
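Description:
pMIII-Neo-E2Crimson is an MSCV-type gammaretroviral expression vector built on the pMIII-Neo backbone, designed to deliver the far-red fluorescent protein E2-Crimson into mammalian cells. The 7.2 kb plasmid is maintained in E. coli through a high-copy ColE1/pUC-type origin and an ampicillin resistance gene (β-lactamase with its own promoter). The bacterial portion also carries several nonfunctional remnants of earlier cloning vectors, including fragments of lacI, lacZα, rop, bom and the tetracycline resistance gene, together with a lac promoter/operator region.

The retroviral cassette is flanked by 5′ and 3′ long terminal repeats from murine embryonic stem cell virus. The 5′ LTR drives transcription of the viral genome and, after integration, of the payload; no separate internal promoter is annotated. Downstream lie the MESV Ψ packaging signal and a truncated gag segment lacking its start codon, which together promote efficient encapsidation of the RNA when the plasmid is introduced into a packaging cell line that supplies gag, pol and env in trans. The mammalian codon-optimised E2-Crimson coding sequence, a noncytotoxic tetrameric DsRed variant, was inserted between EcoRI and XhoI sites that remain intact. It is followed by an EMCV IRES and the Tn5 neomycin phosphotransferase gene. This bicistronic arrangement lets a single LTR-driven transcript yield both proteins, so transduced cells can be selected with G418 and identified by far-red fluorescence. The associated publication concerns a multiplex T cell stimulation assay based on activation reporters, which suggests that the fluorescent marker serves to label transduced cell populations, although the record does not describe its exact role.
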