Features (pLannotate 1.2.2; 20 found; start..end, strand, type, name):
    189..530     +  misc_feature   MESV Ψ: packaging signal of murine embryonic stem cell virus
    597..1013    +  CDS            gag (truncated): truncated Moloney murine leukemia virus (MMLV) gag gene lacking the start codon
   1034..1711    +  CDS            E2-Crimson: far-red noncytotoxic tetrameric variant of DsRed fluorescent protein (Strack et al., 2009) mammalian codon-optimized
   1732..2292    +  misc_feature   IRES: internal ribosome entry site (IRES) of the encephalomyocarditis virus (EMCV)
   2302..3105    +  CDS            NeoR/KanR: aminoglycoside phosphotransferase from Tn5; aph(3')-II (or nptII); confers resistance to neomycin, kanamycin, and G418 (Geneticin®)
   3104..3129    +  misc_feature   MCS (fragment): pUC18/19 multiple cloning site
   3249..3763    +  LTR            3' LTR: 3' long terminal repeat from murine embryonic stem cell virus
   3925..3941    -  protein_bind   lac operator: The lac repressor binds to the lac operator to inhibit transcription in E. coli. This inhibition can be relieved by adding lactose or isopropyl-β-D-thiogalactopyranoside (IPTG). lac repressor encoded by lacI
   3949..3979    -  promoter       lac promoter: promoter for the E. coli lac operon
   3994..4015    -  protein_bind   CAP binding site: CAP binding activates transcription in the presence of cAMP. E. coli catabolite activator protein
   4028..4120    -  CDS            lacI (fragment): lac repressor; lacI; The lac repressor binds to the lac operator to inhibit transcription in E. coli. This inhibition can be relieved by adding lactose or isopropyl-β-D-thiogalactopyranoside (IPTG).
   4303..4891    -  rep_origin     ori: high-copy-number ColE1/pMB1/pBR322/pUC origin of replication
   5062..5922    -  CDS            AmpR: β-lactamase; bla; confers resistance to ampicillin, carbenicillin, and related antibiotics
   5923..6027    -  promoter       AmpR promoter: bla
   6122..6157    +  CDS            rop (fragment): Rop protein, which maintains plasmids at low copy number; rop
   6259..6358    +  misc_feature   bom (fragment): basis of mobility region from pBR322
   6364..6513    -  CDS            lacZα (fragment): LacZα fragment of β-galactosidase; lacZ fragment
   6513..6714    -  CDS            TcR (fragment): tetracycline efflux protein; tet; confers resistance to tetracycline
   6715..6813    +  CDS            env (fragment): murine leukemia virus gPr80 envelope polyprotein precursor; env; proteolytically cleaved into gp70SU and p15TM subunits
   6855..125     +  LTR            5' LTR (across the origin): 5' long terminal repeat from murine embryonic stem cell virus
>Addgene plasmid #153425 | pMIII-Neo-E2Crimson | addgene full sequence | sequence record 306232 | Addgene NGS Result
TGCGTCGCCCGGGTACCCGTATTCCCAATAAAGCCTCTTGCTGTTTGCATCCGAATCGTGGACTCGCTGA
TCCTTGGGAGGGTCTCCTCAGATTGATTGACTGCCCACCTCGGGGGTCTTTCATTTGGAGGTTCCACCGA
GATTTGGAGACCCCTGCCCAGGGACCACCGACCCCCCCGCCGGGAGGTAAGCTGGCCAGCGGTCGTTTCG
TGTCTGTCTCTGTCTTTGTGCGTGTTTGTGCCGGCATCTAATGTTTGCGCCTGCGTCTGTACTAGTTAGC
TAACTAGCTCTGTATCTGGCGGACCCGTGGTGGAACTGACGAGTTCTGAACACCCGGCCGCAACCCTGGG
AGACGTCCCAGGGACTTTGGGGGCCGTTTTTGTGGCCCGACCTGAGGAAGGGAGTCGATGTGGAATCCGA
CCCCGTCAGGATATGTGGTTCTGGTAGGAGACGAGAACCTAAAACAGTTCCCGCCTCCGTCTGAATTTTT
GCTTTCGGTTTGGAACCGAAGCCGCGCGTCTTGTCTGCTGCAGCGCTGCAGCATCGTTCTGTGTTGTCTC
TGTCTGACTGTGTTTCTGTATTTGTCTGAAAATTAGGGCCAGACTGTTACCACTCCCTTAAGTTTGACCT
TAGGTCACTGGAAAGATGTCGAGCGGATCGCTCACAACCAGTCGGTAGATGTCAAGAAGAGACGTTGGGT
TACCTTCTGCTCTGCAGAATGGCCAACCTTTAACGTCGGATGGCCGCGAGACGGCACCTTTAACCGAGAC
CTCATCACCCAGGTTAAGATCAAGGTCTTTTCACCTGGCCCGCATGGACACCCAGACCAGGTCCCCTACA
TCGTGACCTGGGAAGCCTTGGCTTTTGACCCCCCTCCCTGGGTCAAGCCCTTTGTACACCCTAAGCCTCC
GCCTCCTCTTCCTCCATCCGCCCCGTCTCTCCCCCTTGAACCTCCTCGTTCGACCCCGCCTCGATCCTCC
CTTTATCCAGCCCTCACTCCTTCTCTAGGCGCCGGAATTCAGATCTCGCCACCATGGATAGCACTGAGAA
CGTCATCAAGCCCTTCATGCGCTTCAAGGTGCACATGGAGGGCTCCGTGAACGGCCACGAGTTCGAGATC
GAGGGCGTGGGCGAGGGCAAGCCCTACGAGGGCACCCAGACCGCCAAGCTGCAAGTGACCAAGGGCGGCC
CCCTGCCCTTCGCCTGGGACATCCTGTCCCCCCAGTTCTTCTACGGCTCCAAGGCGTACATCAAGCACCC
CGCCGACATCCCCGACTACCTCAAGCAGTCCTTCCCCGAGGGCTTCAAGTGGGAGCGCGTGATGAACTTC
GAGGACGGCGGCGTGGTGACCGTGACCCAGGACTCCTCCCTGCAGGACGGCACCCTCATCTACCACGTGA
AGTTCATCGGCGTGAACTTCCCCTCCGACGGCCCCGTAATGCAGAAGAAGACTCTGGGCTGGGAGCCCTC
CACTGAGCGCAACTACCCCCGCGACGGCGTGCTGAAGGGCGAGAACCACATGGCGCTGAAGCTGAAGGGC
GGCGGCCACTACCTGTGTGAGTTCAAGTCCATCTACATGGCCAAGAAGCCCGTGAAGCTGCCCGGCTACC
ACTACGTGGACTACAAGCTCGACATCACCTCCCACAACGAGGACTACACCGTGGTGGAGCAGTACGAGCG
CGCCGAGGCCCGCCACCACCTGTTCCAGTAGCTCGAGCGGGATCAATTCCGCCCCCCCCCTAACGTTACT
GGCCGAAGCCGCTTGGAATAAGGCCGGTGTGCGTTTGTCTATATGTTATTTTCCACCATATTGCCGTCTT
TTGGCAATGTGAGGGCCCGGAAACCTGGCCCTGTCTTCTTGACGAGCATTCCTAGGGGTCTTTCCCCTCT
CGCCAAAGGAATGCAAGGTCTGTTGAATGTCGTGAAGGAAGCAGTTCCTCTGGAAGCTTCTTGAAGACAA
ACAACGTCTGTAGCGACCCTTTGCAGGCAGCGGAACCCCCCACCTGGCGACAGGTGCCTCTGCGGCCAAA
AGCCACGTGTATAAGATACACCTGCAAAGGCGGCACAACCCCAGTGCCACGTTGTGAGTTGGATAGTTGT
GGAAAGAGTCAAATGGCTCTCCTCAAGCGTATTCAACAAGGGGCTGAAGGATGCCCAGAAGGTACCCCAT
TGTATGGGATCTGATCTGGGGCCTCGGTGCACATGCTTTACATGTGTTTAGTCGAGGTTAAAAAAACGTC
TAGGCCCCCCGAACCACGGGGACGTGGTTTTCCTTTGAAAAACACGATAATACCATGAACCATGGGATCG
GCCATTGAACAAGATGGATTGCACGCAGGTTCTCCGGCCGCTTGGGTGGAGAGGCTATTCGGCTATGACT
GGGCACAACAGACAATCGGCTGCTCTGATGCCGCCGTGTTCCGGCTGTCAGCGCAGGGGCGCCCGGTTCT
TTTTGTCAAGACCGACCTGTCCGGTGCCCTGAATGAACTGCAGGACGAGGCAGCGCGGCTATCGTGGCTG
GCCACGACGGGCGTTCCTTGCGCAGCTGTGCTCGACGTTGTCACTGAAGCGGGAAGGGACTGGCTGCTAT
TGGGCGAAGTGCCGGGGCAGGATCTCCTGTCATCTCACCTTGCTCCTGCCGAGAAAGTATCCATCATGGC
TGATGCAATGCGGCGGCTGCATACGCTTGATCCGGCTACCTGCCCATTCGACCACCAAGCGAAACATCGC
ATCGAGCGAGCACGTACTCGGATGGAAGCCGGTCTTGTCGATCAGGATGATCTGGACGAAGAGCATCAGG
GGCTCGCGCCAGCCGAACTGTTCGCCAGGCTCAAGGCGCGCATGCCCGACGGCGAGGATCTCGTCGTGAC
CCATGGCGATGCCTGCTTGCCGAATATCATGGTGGAAAATGGCCGCTTTTCTGGATTCATCGACTGTGGC
CGGCTGGGTGTGGCGGACCGCTATCAGGACATAGCGTTGGCTACCCGTGATATTGCTGAAGAGCTTGGCG
GCGAATGGGCTGACCGCTTCCTCGTGCTTTACGGTATCGCCGCTCCCGATTCGCAGCGCATCGCCTTCTA
TCGCCTTCTTGACGAGTTCTTCTGAGTCGACCTGCAGGCATGCAAGCTTCAGGTAGCCGGCTAACGTTAA
CAACCGGTACCTCTAGAACTATAGCTAGCATGCGCAAATTTAAAGCGCTGATATCGATAAAATAAAAGAT
TTTATTTAGTCTCCAGAAAAAGGGGGGAATGAAAGACCCCACCTGTAGGTTTGGCAAGCTAGCTTAAGTA
ACGCCATTTTGCAAGGCATGGAAAATACATAACTGAGAATAGAGAAGTTCAGATCAAGGTTAGGAACAGA
GAGACAGCAGAATATGGGCCAAACAGGATATCTGTGGTAAGCAGTTCCTGCCCCGGCTCAGGGCCAAGAA
CAGATGGTCCCCAGATGCGGTCCCGCCCTCAGCAGTTTCTAGAGAACCATCAGATGTTTCCAGGGTGCCC
CAAGGACCTGAAATGACCCTGTGCCTTATTTGAACTAACCAATCAGTTCGCTTCTCGCTTCTGTTCGCGC
GCTTCTGCTCCCCGAGCTCAATAAAAGAGCCCACAACCCCTCACTCGGCGCGCCAGTCCTCCGATAGACT
GCGTCGCCCGGGTACCCGTGTATCCAATAAACCCTCTTGCAGTTGCATCCGACTTGTGGTCTCGCTGTTC
CTTGGGAGGGTCTCCTCTGAGTGATTGACTACCCGTCAGCGGGGGTCTTTCATGGGTAACAGTTTCTTGA
AGTTGGAGAACAACATTCTGAGGGTAGGAGTCGAATATTAAGTAATCCTGACTCAATTAGCCACTGTTTT
GAATCCACATACTCCAATACTCCTGAAATAGTTCATTATGGACAGCGCAGAAAGAGCTGGGGAGAATTGT
GAAATTGTTATCCGCTCACAATTCCACACAACATACGAGCCGGAAGCATAAAGTGTAAAGCCTGGGGTGC
CTAATGAGTGAGCTAACTCACATTAATTGCGTTGCGCTCACTGCCCGCTTTCCAGTCGGGAAACCTGTCG
TGCCAGCTGCATTAATGAATCGGCCAACGCGCGGGGAGAGGCGGTTTGCGTATTGGGCGCTCTTCCGCTT
CCTCGCTCACTGACTCGCTGCGCTCGGTCGTTCGGCTGCGGCGAGCGGTATCAGCTCACTCAAAGGCGGT
AATACGGTTATCCACAGAATCAGGGGATAACGCAGGAAAGAACATGTGAGCAAAAGGCCAGCAAAAGGCC
AGGAACCGTAAAAAGGCCGCGTTGCTGGCGTTTTTCCATAGGCTCCGCCCCCCTGACGAGCATCACAAAA
ATCGACGCTCAAGTCAGAGGTGGCGAAACCCGACAGGACTATAAAGATACCAGGCGTTTCCCCCTGGAAG
CTCCCTCGTGCGCTCTCCTGTTCCGACCCTGCCGCTTACCGGATACCTGTCCGCCTTTCTCCCTTCGGGA
AGCGTGGCGCTTTCTCATAGCTCACGCTGTAGGTATCTCAGTTCGGTGTAGGTCGTTCGCTCCAAGCTGG
GCTGTGTGCACGAACCCCCCGTTCAGCCCGACCGCTGCGCCTTATCCGGTAACTATCGTCTTGAGTCCAA
CCCGGTAAGACACGACTTATCGCCACTGGCAGCAGCCACTGGTAACAGGATTAGCAGAGCGAGGTATGTA
GGCGGTGCTACAGAGTTCTTGAAGTGGTGGCCTAACTACGGCTACACTAGAAGAACAGTATTTGGTATCT
GCGCTCTGCTGAAGCCAGTTACCTTCGGAAAAAGAGTTGGTAGCTCTTGATCCGGCAAACAAACCACCGC
TGGTAGCGGTGGTTTTTTTGTTTGCAAGCAGCAGATTACGCGCAGAAAAAAAGGATCTCAAGAAGATCCT
TTGATCTTTTCTACGGGGTCTGACGCTCAGTGGAACGAAAACTCACGTTAAGGGATTTTGGTCATGAGAT
TATCAAAAAGGATCTTCACCTAGATCCTTTTAAATTAAAAATGAAGTTTTAAATCAATCTAAAGTATATA
TGAGTAAACTTGGTCTGACAGTTACCAATGCTTAATCAGTGAGGCACCTATCTCAGCGATCTGTCTATTT
CGTTCATCCATAGTTGCCTGACTCCCCGTCGTGTAGATAACTACGATACGGGAGGGCTTACCATCTGGCC
CCAGTGCTGCAATGATACCGCGAGACCCACGCTCACCGGCTCCAGATTTATCAGCAATAAACCAGCCAGC
CGGAAGGGCCGAGCGCAGAAGTGGTCCTGCAACTTTATCCGCCTCCATCCAGTCTATTAATTGTTGCCGG
GAAGCTAGAGTAAGTAGTTCGCCAGTTAATAGTTTGCGCAACGTTGTTGCCATTGCTACAGGCATCGTGG
TGTCACGCTCGTCGTTTGGTATGGCTTCATTCAGCTCCGGTTCCCAACGATCAAGGCGAGTTACATGATC
CCCCATGTTGTGCAAAAAAGCGGTTAGCTCCTTCGGTCCTCCGATCGTTGTCAGAAGTAAGTTGGCCGCA
GTGTTATCACTCATGGTTATGGCAGCACTGCATAATTCTCTTACTGTCATGCCATCCGTAAGATGCTTTT
CTGTGACTGGTGAGTACTCAACCAAGTCATTCTGAGAATAGTGTATGCGGCGACCGAGTTGCTCTTGCCC
GGCGTCAATACGGGATAATACCGCGCCACATAGCAGAACTTTAAAAGTGCTCATCATTGGAAAACGTTCT
TCGGGGCGAAAACTCTCAAGGATCTTACCGCTGTTGAGATCCAGTTCGATGTAACCCACTCGTGCACCCA
ACTGATCTTCAGCATCTTTTACTTTCACCAGCGTTTCTGGGTGAGCAAAAACAGGAAGGCAAAATGCCGC
AAAAAAGGGAATAAGGGCGACACGGAAATGTTGAATACTCATACTCTTCCTTTTTCAATATTATTGAAGC
ATTTATCAGGGTTATTGTCTCATGAGCGGATACATATTTGAATGTATTTAGAAAAATAAACAAATAGGGG
TTCCGCGCACATTTCCCCGAAAAGTGCCACCTGACGTCTAAGAAACCATTATTATCATGACATTAACCTA
TAAAAATAGGCGTATCACGAGGCCCTTTCGTCTCGCGCGTTTCGGTGATGACGGTGAAAACCTCTGACAC
ATGCAGCTCCCGGAGACGGTCACAGCTTGTCTGTAAGCGGATGCCGGGAGCAGACAAGCCCGTCAGGGCG
CGTCAGCGGGTGTTGGCGGGTGTCGGGGCTGGCTTAACTATGCGGCATCAGAGCAGATTGTACTGAGAGT
GCACCATATGCGGTGTGAAATACCGCACAGATGCGTAAGGAGAAAATACCGCATCAGGCGCCATTCGCCA
TTCAGGCTGCGCAACTGTTGGGAAGGGCGATCGGTGCGGGCCTCTTCGCTATTACGCCAGCTGGCGAAAG
GGGGATGTGCTGCAAGGCGATTAAGTTGGGTAACGCCAGGGTTTTCCCAGTCACGACGTTGTAAAACGAC
GGCGCAAGGAATGGTGCATGCAAGGAGATGGCGCCCAACAGTCCCCCGGCCACGGGGCCTGCCACCATAC
CCACGCCGAAACAAGCGCTCATGAGCCCGAAGTGGCGAGCCCGATCTTCCCCATCGGTGATGTCGGCGAT
ATAGGCGCCAGCAACCGCACCTGTGGCGCCGGTGATGCCGGCCACGATGCGTCCGGCGTAGAGGCGATTA
GTCCAATTTGTTAAAGACAGGATATCAGTGGTCCAGGCTCTAGTTTTGACTCAACAATATCACCAGCTGA
AGCCTATAGAGTACGAGCCATAGATAAAATAAAAGATTTTATTTAGTCTCCAGAAAAAGGGGGGAATGAA
AGACCCCACCTGTAGGTTTGGCAAGCTAGCTTAAGTAACGCCATTTTGCAAGGCATGGAAAATACATAAC
TGAGAATAGAGAAGTTCAGATCAAGGTTAGGAACAGAGAGACAGCAGAATATGGGCCAAACAGGATATCT
GTGGTAAGCAGTTCCTGCCCCGGCTCAGGGCCAAGAACAGATGGTCCCCAGATGCGGTCCCGCCCTCAGC
AGTTTCTAGAGAACCATCAGATGTTTCCAGGGTGCCCCAAGGACCTGAAATGACCCTGTGCCTTATTTGA
ACTAACCAATCAGTTCGCTTCTCGCTTCTGTTCGCGCGCTTCTGCTCCCCGAGCTCAATAAAAGAGCCCA
CAACCCCTCACTCGGCGCGCCAGTCCTCCGATAGAC
